Addgene plasmid #194194: pGL3-pSMANTIS_1kb_KLF2mut 548
Purpose: Includes the promoter (1kb) of SMTS with mutated KLF binding sites (position 548)
Depositing lab: Ralf Brandes & Matthias Leisegang. Depositing organization: Goethe-Universitaet Frankfurt am Main. Publication: Pleiotropic effects of laminar flow and statins depend on the Kruppel-like factor-induced lncRNA MANTIS. Leisegang MS, Bibli SI, Gunther S, Pfluger-Muller B, Oo JA, Hoper C, Seredinski S, Yekelchyk M, Schmitz-Rixen T, Schurmann C, Hu J, Looso M, Sigala F, Boon RA, Fleming I, Brandes RP. Eur Heart J. 2019 Aug 7;40(30):2523-2533. doi: 10.1093/eurheartj/ehz393. PubMed 31222221.
Backbone
  Vector backbone: pGL3
  Vector type: Luciferase
Growth in bacteria
  Bacterial resistance: Ampicillin, 100 μg/mL
  Growth temperature: 37°C
  Growth strain: DH5alpha
  Copy number: High Copy
Gene/Insert
  Gene/Insert name: SMANTIS promoter (1kb) (alt names: MANTIS promoter (1kb); AK125871 promoter (1kb))
  Species: H. sapiens (human)
  Mutation: mutated KLF binding sites (position 548)
  Entrez Gene: SMANTIS (a.k.a. ANXA4-AS, n342419)
  Promoter: SMANTIS promoter (1kb), mutated
  Cloning method: Restriction Enzyme; 5′ cloning site Unknown (unknown if destroyed)
Terms and licenses: Academic/Nonprofit Terms; Industry Terms: Not Available to Industry
How to cite: pGL3-pSMANTIS_1kb_KLF2mut 548 was a gift from Ralf Brandes & Matthias Leisegang (Addgene plasmid # 194194 ; http://n2t.net/addgene:194194 ; RRID:Addgene_194194)
