[The description below was written by a language model from this plasmid's Addgene catalogue record and pLannotate feature annotations shown in this document.]
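Description:
pGL3-pSMANTIS_1kb_KLF2mut 548 is a firefly luciferase promoter-reporter plasmid built on the pGL3 backbone for transfection into mammalian cells. It is propagated in E. coli as a high-copy plasmid through its ColE1/pUC-type origin and is selected with ampicillin via the β-lactamase gene and its own bla promoter. An f1 bacteriophage origin is also present. The short annotated fragments of lacZα, the tetracycline resistance gene and SV40 large T antigen are most likely non-functional backbone remnants.

The insert is an approximately 1 kb fragment of the human SMANTIS promoter (also called MANTIS or AK125871, a long non-coding RNA locus). It carries a mutation in a Krüppel-like factor (KLF) binding site, designated by position 548. The feature table does not annotate the promoter itself, but the unannotated stretch of roughly 1 kb directly upstream of the luc+ coding sequence is consistent with its location, so the mutated promoter presumably drives luciferase expression. The luciferase transcript ends at an SV40 late polyadenylation signal. Upstream of the insert region, a synthetic poly(A) signal and an RNA polymerase II pause site from the human α2 globin gene limit read-through transcription from the backbone, so the luciferase signal reflects activity of the cloned promoter. The cloning sites used are not recorded.

The construct is suited to reporter assays that test whether this KLF site contributes to SMANTIS promoter activity, typically by comparison with a wild-type promoter reporter. The associated work concerns KLF-dependent induction of the lncRNA MANTIS by laminar flow and statins.
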