Features (pLannotate 1.2.2; 11 found; start..end, strand, type, name):
   1080..2732    +  CDS            luciferase: firefly luciferase; luc+; enhanced luc+ version of the luciferase gene
   2773..2894    -  polyA_signal   SV40 poly(A) signal: SV40 polyadenylation signal
   2917..2985    -  CDS            large T antigen (fragment): large T antigen from SV40 (simian virus 40)
   3001..3133    +  CDS            TcR (fragment): tetracycline efflux protein; tet; confers resistance to tetracycline
   3313..3901    -  rep_origin     ori: high-copy-number ColE1/pMB1/pBR322/pUC origin of replication
   4072..4932    -  CDS            AmpR: β-lactamase; bla; confers resistance to ampicillin, carbenicillin, and related antibiotics
   4933..5037    -  promoter       AmpR promoter: bla
   5064..5492    +  rep_origin     f1 ori (sequence partly withheld): f1 bacteriophage origin of replication; arrow indicates direction of (+) strand synthesis
   5524..5591    -  CDS            lacZα (fragment): LacZα fragment of β-galactosidase; lacZ fragment
   5650..5698    +  polyA_signal   poly(A) signal: synthetic polyadenylation signal
   5712..5803    +  misc_feature   pause site: RNA polymerase II transcriptional pause signal from the human α2 globin gene
>Addgene plasmid #194194 | pGL3-pSMANTIS_1kb_KLF2mut 548 | addgene full sequence | sequence record 381930 | Addgene NGS Result
GGTACCCTATGTCTGACACATAGTAGAGCTTAATAAACATTTTCTATTATTGCTACGGTTGTTGTTACTG
TTAGCAACATTGAGGCTGAGTAAAATGAATTCTTTTTGGATAGAAAGATGGTCTCATGGTCAAGTGTTTT
TACCCAAATCTCAAGGAGATTCTAAATAGCAGCTAAGAACCAGGGGATACTTCTCTGGCCAAAAGTCTAC
TGAGACAAGGTCTTGGGGGCAGAGGCTAGGCCAGGTAGTTTGTGGTGCACATAGAATCACTGTACCTACC
CAGCATGAAGGTGTTGGCCCCCAAGGAGCTAACTGGAGGGTAGCATGCTGGAAGACACTACCAGTGTTAT
AGGAGGCAAAAAGAAATTATTTAGGTAGACATTTAGGGTAAAGTGAGTCCCCAGCAGAAAACTTTCCTTT
TAACAAAAAGCAGCTCAAAAATAGCTCCCTTTCTAACCACACACAGTTAAAAAAAATCACTTCTCTTCTA
ACAACAAGTAACCTGAAAGTTCAGGCTGTAAAATACAGATAAGACAGCTCAAGCACAGAAGAAGGATTAT
AAGTCTCCTGGGTAATTGCCAAACTTCACACTTATACAATGGGCCCCAGTAAAACAGTGGGTCTTAATAA
GCACATTCCTTTCCCTTTAGGTGCACTAAGATAGAGAAACTAAAAGCAGACTCATGGGGCGGATGCCTGC
AGCTGCAAGAAGATGTATGGGAACAGACACAGAAACTCTCCCTCCCAGATAAGCAAGACAAAGAAACACA
GACTAAGAGTCAGCCTATGTGGTCAGGGAATGGGATAAAAGCTGATAAAAAAAATTCTGCTCTATATAGA
TAGCACACTTGGTCGCAGCTAAACCATCAGGCCCTAAGAGGATAAGACATCCCCTCCTCATGAGGCCCCT
CCTCCCTAGACCATTTATAAAAACCCTGACATTTTTACTACTGCTTAGCAACCTGCTCGGGACCCCTCTC
TGTGACTGTGAGCTGTTCTGTTCTTTTGCCTAGCTAGCCCGGGCTCGAGATCTGCGATCTAAGTAAGCTT
GGCATTCCGGTACTGTTGGTAAAGCCACCATGGAAGACGCCAAAAACATAAAGAAAGGCCCGGCGCCATT
CTATCCGCTGGAAGATGGAACCGCTGGAGAGCAACTGCATAAGGCTATGAAGAGATACGCCCTGGTTCCT
GGAACAATTGCTTTTACAGATGCACATATCGAGGTGGACATCACTTACGCTGAGTACTTCGAAATGTCCG
TTCGGTTGGCAGAAGCTATGAAACGATATGGGCTGAATACAAATCACAGAATCGTCGTATGCAGTGAAAA
CTCTCTTCAATTCTTTATGCCGGTGTTGGGCGCGTTATTTATCGGAGTTGCAGTTGCGCCCGCGAACGAC
ATTTATAATGAACGTGAATTGCTCAACAGTATGGGCATTTCGCAGCCTACCGTGGTGTTCGTTTCCAAAA
AGGGGTTGCAAAAAATTTTGAACGTGCAAAAAAAGCTCCCAATCATCCAAAAAATTATTATCATGGATTC
TAAAACGGATTACCAGGGATTTCAGTCGATGTACACGTTCGTCACATCTCATCTACCTCCCGGTTTTAAT
GAATACGATTTTGTGCCAGAGTCCTTCGATAGGGACAAGACAATTGCACTGATCATGAACTCCTCTGGAT
CTACTGGTCTGCCTAAAGGTGTCGCTCTGCCTCATAGAACTGCCTGCGTGAGATTCTCGCATGCCAGAGA
TCCTATTTTTGGCAATCAAATCATTCCGGATACTGCGATTTTAAGTGTTGTTCCATTCCATCACGGTTTT
GGAATGTTTACTACACTCGGATATTTGATATGTGGATTTCGAGTCGTCTTAATGTATAGATTTGAAGAAG
AGCTGTTTCTGAGGAGCCTTCAGGATTACAAGATTCAAAGTGCGCTGCTGGTGCCAACCCTATTCTCCTT
CTTCGCCAAAAGCACTCTGATTGACAAATACGATTTATCTAATTTACACGAAATTGCTTCTGGTGGCGCT
CCCCTCTCTAAGGAAGTCGGGGAAGCGGTTGCCAAGAGGTTCCATCTGCCAGGTATCAGGCAAGGATATG
GGCTCACTGAGACTACATCAGCTATTCTGATTACACCCGAGGGGGATGATAAACCGGGCGCGGTCGGTAA
AGTTGTTCCATTTTTTGAAGCGAAGGTTGTGGATCTGGATACCGGGAAAACGCTGGGCGTTAATCAAAGA
GGCGAACTGTGTGTGAGAGGTCCTATGATTATGTCCGGTTATGTAAACAATCCGGAAGCGACCAACGCCT
TGATTGACAAGGATGGATGGCTACATTCTGGAGACATAGCTTACTGGGACGAAGACGAACACTTCTTCAT
CGTTGACCGCCTGAAGTCTCTGATTAAGTACAAAGGCTATCAGGTGGCTCCCGCTGAATTGGAATCCATC
TTGCTCCAACACCCCAACATCTTCGACGCAGGTGTCGCAGGTCTTCCCGACGATGACGCCGGTGAACTTC
CCGCCGCCGTTGTTGTTTTGGAGCACGGAAAGACGATGACGGAAAAAGAGATCGTGGATTACGTCGCCAG
TCAAGTAACAACCGCGAAAAAGTTGCGCGGAGGAGTTGTGTTTGTGGACGAAGTACCGAAAGGTCTTACC
GGAAAACTCGACGCAAGAAAAATCAGAGAGATCCTCATAAAGGCCAAGAAGGGCGGAAAGATCGCCGTGT
AATTCTAGAGTCGGGGCGGCCGGCCGCTTCGAGCAGACATGATAAGATACATTGATGAGTTTGGACAAAC
CACAACTAGAATGCAGTGAAAAAAATGCTTTATTTGTGAAATTTGTGATGCTATTGCTTTATTTGTAACC
ATTATAAGCTGCAATAAACAAGTTAACAACAACAATTGCATTCATTTTATGTTTCAGGTTCAGGGGGAGG
TGTGGGAGGTTTTTTAAAGCAAGTAAAACCTCTACAAATGTGGTAAAATCGATAAGGATCCGTCGACCGA
TGCCCTTGAGAGCCTTCAACCCAGTCAGCTCCTTCCGGTGGGCGCGGGGCATGACTATCGTCGCCGCACT
TATGACTGTCTTCTTTATCATGCAACTCGTAGGACAGGTGCCGGCAGCGCTCTTCCGCTTCCTCGCTCAC
TGACTCGCTGCGCTCGGTCGTTCGGCTGCGGCGAGCGGTATCAGCTCACTCAAAGGCGGTAATACGGTTA
TCCACAGAATCAGGGGATAACGCAGGAAAGAACATGTGAGCAAAAGGCCAGCAAAAGGCCAGGAACCGTA
AAAAGGCCGCGTTGCTGGCGTTTTTCCATAGGCTCCGCCCCCCTGACGAGCATCACAAAAATCGACGCTC
AAGTCAGAGGTGGCGAAACCCGACAGGACTATAAAGATACCAGGCGTTTCCCCCTGGAAGCTCCCTCGTG
CGCTCTCCTGTTCCGACCCTGCCGCTTACCGGATACCTGTCCGCCTTTCTCCCTTCGGGAAGCGTGGCGC
TTTCTCATAGCTCACGCTGTAGGTATCTCAGTTCGGTGTAGGTCGTTCGCTCCAAGCTGGGCTGTGTGCA
CGAACCCCCCGTTCAGCCCGACCGCTGCGCCTTATCCGGTAACTATCGTCTTGAGTCCAACCCGGTAAGA
CACGACTTATCGCCACTGGCAGCAGCCACTGGTAACAGGATTAGCAGAGCGAGGTATGTAGGCGGTGCTA
CAGAGTTCTTGAAGTGGTGGCCTAACTACGGCTACACTAGAAGAACAGTATTTGGTATCTGCGCTCTGCT
GAAGCCAGTTACCTTCGGAAAAAGAGTTGGTAGCTCTTGATCCGGCAAACAAACCACCGCTGGTAGCGGT
GGTTTTTTTGTTTGCAAGCAGCAGATTACGCGCAGAAAAAAAGGATCTCAAGAAGATCCTTTGATCTTTT
CTACGGGGTCTGACGCTCAGTGGAACGAAAACTCACGTTAAGGGATTTTGGTCATGAGATTATCAAAAAG
GATCTTCACCTAGATCCTTTTAAATTAAAAATGAAGTTTTAAATCAATCTAAAGTATATATGAGTAAACT
TGGTCTGACAGTTACCAATGCTTAATCAGTGAGGCACCTATCTCAGCGATCTGTCTATTTCGTTCATCCA
TAGTTGCCTGACTCCCCGTCGTGTAGATAACTACGATACGGGAGGGCTTACCATCTGGCCCCAGTGCTGC
AATGATACCGCGAGACCCACGCTCACCGGCTCCAGATTTATCAGCAATAAACCAGCCAGCCGGAAGGGCC
GAGCGCAGAAGTGGTCCTGCAACTTTATCCGCCTCCATCCAGTCTATTAATTGTTGCCGGGAAGCTAGAG
TAAGTAGTTCGCCAGTTAATAGTTTGCGCAACGTTGTTGCCATTGCTACAGGCATCGTGGTGTCACGCTC
GTCGTTTGGTATGGCTTCATTCAGCTCCGGTTCCCAACGATCAAGGCGAGTTACATGATCCCCCATGTTG
TGCAAAAAAGCGGTTAGCTCCTTCGGTCCTCCGATCGTTGTCAGAAGTAAGTTGGCCGCAGTGTTATCAC
TCATGGTTATGGCAGCACTGCATAATTCTCTTACTGTCATGCCATCCGTAAGATGCTTTTCTGTGACTGG
TGAGTACTCAACCAAGTCATTCTGAGAATAGTGTATGCGGCGACCGAGTTGCTCTTGCCCGGCGTCAATA
CGGGATAATACCGCGCCACATAGCAGAACTTTAAAAGTGCTCATCATTGGAAAACGTTCTTCGGGGCGAA
AACTCTCAAGGATCTTACCGCTGTTGAGATCCAGTTCGATGTAACCCACTCGTGCACCCAACTGATCTTC
AGCATCTTTTACTTTCACCAGCGTTTCTGGGTGAGCAAAAACAGGAAGGCAAAATGCCGCAAAAAAGGGA
ATAAGGGCGACACGGAAATGTTGAATACTCATACTCTTCCTTTTTCAATATTATTGAAGCATTTATCAGG
GTTATTGTCTCATGAGCGGATACATATTTGAATGTATTTAGAAAAATAAACAAATAGGGGTTCCGCGCAC
ATTTCCCCGAAAAGTGCCACCTG
[124 nt withheld, positions 5064-5187]
C
[91 nt withheld, positions 5189-5279]
A
[49 nt withheld, positions 5281-5329]
CCTTTGACGTTGGAGTCCACGTTCTTT
[37 nt withheld, positions 5357-5393]
ACCCTATCTCGGTCTATTCTTTTGATTTATAAGGGATTTTGCCGATTTCGGCCTATTGGTTAAAAAATGA
GCTGATTTAACAAAAATTTAACGCGAATTTTAACAAAATATTAACGCTTACAATTTGCCATTCGCCATTC
AGGCTGCGCAACTGTTGGGAAGGGCGATCGGTGCGGGCCTCTTCGCTATTACGCCAGCCCAAGCTACCAT
GATAAGTAAGTAATATTAAGGTACGGGAGGTACTTGGAGCGGCCGCAATAAAATATCTTTATTTTCATTA
CATCTGTGTGTTGGTTTTTTGTGTGAATCGATAGTACTAACATACGCTCTCCATCAAAACAAAACGAAAC
AAAACAAACTAGCAAAATAGGCTGTCCCCAGTGCAAGTGCAGGTGCCAGAACATTTCTCTATCGATA
